Addgene plasmid #22150: pEBB-II-I-deltaNLS1-EGFP
Depositing lab: Ananda Roy. Depositing organization: Tufts University. Publication: Alternatively spliced isoforms of TFII-I. Complex formation, nuclear translocation, and differential gene regulation. Cheriyath V, Roy AL. J Biol Chem. 2000 Aug 25. 275(34):26300-8. 10.1074/jbc.M002980200 PubMed 10854432.
Backbone
  Vector backbone: pEBB
  Backbone size w/o insert (bp): 6000
  Vector type: Mammalian Expression
Growth in bacteria
  Bacterial resistance: Ampicillin, 100 μg/mL
  Growth temperature: 37°C
  Growth strain: DH5alpha
  Copy number: Unknown
Gene/Insert
  Gene/Insert name: TFII-I
  Species: H. sapiens (human)
  Insert size (bp): 2900
  Mutation: Deletion of amino acids 297-304
  Entrez Gene: GTF2I (a.k.a. BAP135, BTKAP1, DIWS, GTFII-I, IB291, SPIN, TFII-I, WBS, WBSCR6)
  Tag / fusion protein: GFP (C terminal on insert)
  Cloning method: Restriction Enzyme; 5′ cloning site Acc651 (unknown if destroyed); 3′ cloning site SnaB1 (unknown if destroyed)
  Sequencing primers: 5′ EF-1a Forward; 3′ EGFP-N
Terms and licenses: Academic/Nonprofit Terms; Industry Terms: Not Available to Industry
Depositor comments: The internal restriction sites may not be correct
How to cite: pEBB-II-I-deltaNLS1-EGFP was a gift from Ananda Roy (Addgene plasmid # 22150 ; http://n2t.net/addgene:22150 ; RRID:Addgene_22150)
