[The description below was written by a language model from this plasmid's Addgene catalogue record and pLannotate feature annotations shown in this document.]
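Description:
pEBB-II-I-deltaNLS1-EGFP is a mammalian expression plasmid built on the pEBB backbone (about 6 kb) and carrying a roughly 2.9 kb human TFII-I (GTF2I) insert, for a total of 8,945 nt in the depositor's sequence. It is propagated in E. coli through a high-copy ColE1/pUC-type origin and selected with ampicillin via the bla gene and its own promoter. The backbone also contains an M13 phage origin, which could support single-stranded DNA production. Remnants of earlier cloning vectors are present too: fragments of lacI, lacZα, rop and bom, plus the lac promoter/operator region. No mammalian selection marker is annotated, which suits transient transfection.

Expression is driven by the strong constitutive human EF-1α promoter, which is preceded by an SV40 early promoter segment and a short small t antigen fragment. The TFII-I coding sequence lacks amino acids 297–304, a deletion that, as the name indicates, removes the first nuclear localization signal (NLS1). It is joined through a short multiple-cloning-site remnant to a C-terminal fluorescent protein. The automated annotation matches the insert to the rat Gtf2i entry and labels the fluorophore as EBFP. These are probably closest-homologue calls, since the catalogue record specifies a human insert and a GFP/EGFP tag. A G-CSF stem-loop destabilising element is annotated just downstream of the fusion, and no polyadenylation signal is called.

The construct allows the subcellular distribution of the NLS1-deleted TFII-I to be followed by fluorescence in transfected mammalian cells. This fits the associated study of TFII-I isoforms, their complex formation, nuclear translocation and gene regulation. The depositor cautions that the internal restriction sites in the record may not be correct.
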