Features (pLannotate 1.2.2; 19 found; start..end, strand, type, name):
      2..94      +  CDS            lacI (fragment): lac repressor; lacI; The lac repressor binds to the lac operator to inhibit transcription in E. coli. This inhibition can be relieved by adding lactose or isopropyl-β-D-thiogalactopyranoside (IPTG).
    107..128     +  protein_bind   CAP binding site: CAP binding activates transcription in the presence of cAMP. E. coli catabolite activator protein
    143..173     +  promoter       lac promoter: promoter for the E. coli lac operon
    181..197     +  protein_bind   lac operator: The lac repressor binds to the lac operator to inhibit transcription in E. coli. This inhibition can be relieved by adding lactose or isopropyl-β-D-thiogalactopyranoside (IPTG). lac repressor encoded by lacI
    252..462     +  promoter       SV40 promoter: SV40 early promoter
    484..550     +  CDS            small t antigen (fragment): SV40 (simian virus 40) small t antigen
    558..1739    +  promoter       EF-1α promoter: strong constitutive promoter for human elongation factor EF-1α
   1797..4637    +  CDS            Gtf2i: GTF2I_RAT - Experimental evidence at protein level: Swiss-Prot protein existence level 1. Interacts with the basal transcription machinery by coordinating the formation of a multiprotein complex at the C-FOS promoter, and linking specific signal responsive activator complexes. Promotes the formation of stable high-order complexes of SRF and PHOX1 and interacts cooperatively with PHOX1 to promote serum-inducible transcription of a reporter gene deriven by the C-FOS serum response element (SRE). Acts as a coregulator for USF1 by binding independently two promoter elements, a pyrimidine-rich init
   4637..4669    +  misc_feature   MCS (fragment): multiple cloning site
   4677..5393    +  CDS            EBFP: EBFP is a basic (constitutively fluorescent) blue fluorescent protein published in 1998, derived from Aequorea victoria.
   5414..5506    +  ncRNA          G-CSF SLDE: Accession: RF00183 - G-CSF factor stem-loop destabilising element (SLDE)
   6075..6232    +  CDS            lacZα (fragment): LacZα fragment of β-galactosidase; lacZ fragment
   6238..6289    -  misc_feature   bom (fragment): basis of mobility region from pBR322
   6308..6688    +  rep_origin     M13 ori (sequence partly withheld): M13 bacteriophage origin of replication; arrow indicates direction of (+) strand synthesis
   6764..6813    -  misc_feature   bom (fragment): basis of mobility region from pBR322
   6915..6950    -  CDS            rop (fragment): Rop protein, which maintains plasmids at low copy number; rop
   7045..7149    +  promoter       AmpR promoter: bla
   7150..8010    +  CDS            AmpR: β-lactamase; bla; confers resistance to ampicillin, carbenicillin, and related antibiotics
   8181..8769    +  rep_origin     ori: high-copy-number ColE1/pMB1/pBR322/pUC origin of replication
>Addgene plasmid #22150 | pEBB-II-I-deltaNLS1-EGFP | depositor full sequence | sequence record 10159 | Author sequence
AGCGCCCAATACGCAAACCGCCTCTCCCCGCGCGTTGGCCGATTCATTAATGCAGCTGGCACGACAGGTT
TCCCGACTGGAAAGCGGGCAGTGAGCGCAACGCAATTAATGTGAGTTAGCTCACTCATTAGGCACCCCAG
GCTTTACACTTTATGCTTCCGGCTCGTATGTTGTGTGGAATTGTGAGCGGATAACAATTTCACACAGGAA
ACAGCTATGACCATGATTACGCCAAGCTTCCAGGCTCCCCAGCAGGCAGAAGTATGCAAAGCATGCATCT
CAATTAGTCAGCAACCATAGTCCCGCCCCTAACTCCGCCCATCCCGCCCCTAACTCCGCCCAGTTCCGCC
CATTCTCCGCCCCATGGCTGACTAATTTTTTTTATTTATGCAGAGGCCGAGGCCGCCTCGGCCTCTGAGC
TATTCCAGAAGTAGTGAGGAGGCTTTTTTGGAGGCCTAGGCTTTTGCAAAAAGCTTTGCAAAGATGGATA
AAGTTTTAAACAGAGAGGAATCTTTGCAGCTAATGGACCTTCTAGGTCTTGAAAGGAGTGGGAATTGGCT
CCGGTGCCCGTCAGTGGGCAGAGCGCACATCGCCCACAGTCCCCGAGAAGTTGGGGGGAGGGGTCGGCAA
TTGAACCGGTGCCTAGAGAAGGTGGCGCGGGGTAAACTGGGAAAGTGATGTCGTGTACTGGCTCCGCCTT
TTTCCCGAGGGTGGGGGAGAACCGTATATAAGTGCAGTAGTCGCCGTGAACGTTCTTTTTCGCAACGGGT
TTGCCGCCAGAACACAGGTAAGTGCCGTGTGTGGTTCCCGCGGGCCTGGCCTCTTTACGGGTTATGGCCC
TTGCGTGCCTTGAATTACTTCCACGCCCCTGGCTGCAGTACGTGATTCTTGATCCCGAGCTTCGGGTTGG
AAGTGGGTGGGAGAGTTCGAGGCCTTGCGCTTAAGGAGCCCCTTCGCCTCGTGCTTGAGTTGAGGCCTGG
CCTGGGCGCTGGGGCCGCCGCGTGCGAATCTGGTGGCACCTTCGCGCCTGTCTCGCTGCTTTCGATAAGT
CTCTAGCCATTTAAAATTTTTGATGACCTGCTGCGACGCTTTTTTTCTGGCAAGATAGTCTTGTAAATGC
GGGCCAAGATCTGCACACTGGTATTTCGGTTTTTGGGGCCGCGGGCGGCGACGGGGCCCGTGCGTCCCAG
CGCACATGTTCGGCGAGGCGGGGCCTGCGAGCGCGGCCACCGAGAATCGGACGGGGGTAGTCTCAAGCTG
GCCGGCCTGCTCTGGTGCCTGGCCTCGCGCCGCCGTGTATCGCCCCGCCCTGGGCGGCAAGGCTGGCCCG
GTCGGCACCAGTTGCGTGAGCGGAAAGATGGCCGCTTCCCGGCCCTGCTGCAGGGAGCTCAAAATGGAGG
ACGCGGCGCTCGGGAGAGCGGGCGGGTGAGTCACCCACACAAAGGAAAAGGGCCTTTCCGTCCTCAGCCG
TCGCTTCATGTGACTCCACGGAGTACCGGGCGCCGTCCAGGCACCTCGATTAGTTCTCGAGCTTTTGGAG
TACGTCGTCTTTAGGTTGGGGGGAGGGGTTTTATGCGATGGAGTTTCCCCACACTGAGTGGGTGGAGACT
GAAGTTAGGCCAGCTTGGCACTTGATGTAATTCTCCTTGGAATTTGCCCTTTTTGAGTTTGGATCTTGGT
TCATTCTCAAGCCTCAGACAGTGGTTCAAAGTTTTTTTCTTCCATTTCAGGTGTCGTGAGGAATTCTCTA
GAGATCCCTCGACCTCGAGATCCATTGTGCTGGATCTACAGGATCCATGGCCCAAGTTGCAATGTCCACC
CTCCCCGTTGAAGATGAGGAGTCCTCGGAGAGCAGGATGGTGGTGACATTCCTCATGTCAGCTCTCGAGT
CCATGTGTAAAGAACTGGCCAAGTCCAAAGCCGAAGTGGCCTGCATTGCAGTGTATGAAACAGACGTGTT
TGTCGTCGGAACTGAAAGAGGACGTGCTTTTGTCAATACCAGAAAGGATTTTCAAAAAGATTTTGTAAAA
TATTGTGTTGAAGAAGAAGAAAAAGCTGCAGAGATGCATAAAATGAAATCTACAACCCAGGCAAATCGGA
TGAGTGTAGATGCTGTAGAAATTGAAACACTCAGAAAAACAGTTGAGGACTATTTCTGCTTTTGCTATGG
GAAAGCTTTAGGCAAATCCACAGTGGTACCTGTACCATATGAGAAGATGCTGCGAGACCAGTCGGCTGTG
GTAGTGCAGGGGCTTCCGGAAGGTGTTGCCTTTAAACACCCCGAGAACTATGATCTTGCAACCCTGAAAT
GGATTTTGGAGAACAAAGCAGGAATTTCATTCATCATTAAGAGACCTTTTTTAGAGCCAAAGAAGCATGT
AGGTGGTCGTGTGATGGTAACAGATGCTGACAGGTCAATACTATCTCCAGGTGGAAGTTGTGGCCCCATC
AAAGTGAAAACTGAACCCACAGAAGATTCTGGCATTTCCCTGGAAATGGCAGCTGTGACAGTAAAGGAAG
AATCAGAAGATCCTGATTATTATCAATATAACATTCAAGGAAGCCACCATTCTTCAGAGGGCAATGAAGG
CACAGAAATGGAAGTACCAGCAGAAGATGATGATTATTCTCTACCGCAGCCACCAGTCCCGGAACCCGCC
AATGCTGGGAAGCGGAAAGTGAGGGAGTTCAACTTCGAGAAATGGAATGCTCGCATCACTGATCTACGTA
AACAAGTTGAAGAATTGTTTGAAAGGAAATATGCTCAAGCCATAAAAGCCAAAGGTCCGGTGACGATCCC
GTACCCTCTTTTCCAGTCTCATGTTGAAGATCTTTATGTAGAAGGACTTCCTGAAGGAATTCCTTTTAAA
AGGCCATCTACTTACGGAATTCCTCGCCTGGAGAGGATATTACTTGCAAAGGAAAGGATTCGTTTTGTGA
TTAAGAAACATGAGCTTCTGAATTCAACACGTGAAGATTTACAGCTTGATAAGCCAGCTTCAGGAGTAAA
GGAAGAATGGTATGCCAGAATCACTAAATTAAGAAAGATGGTGGATCAGCTTTTCTGCAAAAAATTTGCG
GAACGCTTGGGGAGCACTGAAGCCAAGGCTGTACCGTACCAAAAATTTGAGGCACACCCGAATGATCTGT
ACGTGGAAGGACTGCCAGAAAACATTCCTTTCCGAAGTCCCTCATGGTATGGAATCCCAAGGCTGGAAAA
AATCATTCAAGTGGGCAATCGAATTAAATTTGTTATTAAAAGACCAGAACTTCTGACTCACAGTACCACT
GAAGTTACTCAGCCAAGAACGAATACACCAGTCAAAGAAGATTGGAATGTCAGAATTACCAAGCTACGGA
AGCAAGTGGAAGAGATTTTTAATTTGAAATTTGCTCAAGCTCTTGGACTCACCGAGGCAGTAAAAGTACC
ATATCCTGTGTTTGAATCAAACCCGGAGTTCTTGTATGTGGAAGGCTTGCCAGAGGGGATTCCCTTCCGA
AGCCCTACCTGGTTTGGAATTCCACGACTTGAAAGGATCGTCCGCGGGAGTAATAAAATCAAGTTCGTTG
TTAAAAAACCTGAACTAGTTATTTCCTACTTGCCTCCTGGGATGGCTAGTAAAATAAACACTAAAGCTTT
GCAGTCCCCCAAAAGACCACGAAGTCCTGGGAGTAATTCAAAGGTTCCTGAAATTGAGGTCACCGTGGAA
GGCCCTAATAACAACAATCCTCAAACCTCAGCTGTTCGAACCCCGACCCAGACTAACGGTTCTAACGTTC
CCTTCAAGCCACGAGGGAGAGAGTTTTCCTTTGAGGCCTGGAATGCCAAAATCACGGACCTAAAACAGAA
AGTTGAAAATCTCTTCAATGAGAAATGTGGGGAAGCTCTTGGCCTTAAACAAGCTGTGAAGGTGCCGTTC
GCGTTATTTGAGTCTTTCCCGGAAGACTTTTATGTGGAAGGCTTACCTGAGGGTGTGCCATTCCGAAGAC
CATCGACTTTTGGCATTCCGAGACTGGAGAAGATACTCAGAAACAAAGCCAAAATTAAGTTCATCATTAA
AAAGCCCGAAATGTTTGAGACGGCGATTAAGGAGAGCACCTCCTCTAAGAGCCCTCCCAGAAAAATAAAT
TCATCACCCAATGTTAATACTACTGCATCAGGTGTTGAAGACCTTAACATCATTCAGGTGACAATTCCAG
ATGATGATAATGAAAGACTCTCGAAAGTTGAAAAAGCTAGACAGCTAAGAGAACAAGTGAATGACCTCTT
TAGTCGGAAATTTGGTGAAGCTATTGGTATGGGTTTTCCTGTGAAAGTTCCCTACAGGAAAATCACAATT
AACCCTGGCTGTGTGGTGGTTGATGGCATGCCCCCGGGGGTGTCCTTCAAAGCCCCCAGCTACCTGGAAA
TCAGCTCCATGAGAAGGATCTTAGACTCTGCCGAGTTTATCAAATTCACGGTCATTAGACCATTTCCAGG
ACTTGTGATTAATAACCAGCTGGTTGATCAGAGTGAGTCAGAAGGCCCCGTGATACAAGAATCAGCTGAA
CCAAGCCAGTTGGAAGTTCCAGCCACAGAAGAAATAAAAGAGACTGATGGAAGCTCTCAGATCAAGCAAG
AACCAGACCCCACGTGGTCGACGGTACCGCGGGCCCGGGATCCACCGGTCGCCACCATGGTGAGCAAGGG
CGAGGAGCTGTTCACCGGGGTGGTGCCCATCCTGGTCGAGCTGGACGGCGACGTAAACGGCCACAAGTTC
AGCGTGTCCGGCGAGGGCGAGGGCGATGCCACCTACGGCAAGCTGACCCTGAAGTTCATCTGCACCACCG
GCAAGCTGCCCGTGCCCTGGCCCACCCTCGTGACCACCCTGACCCACGGCGTGCAGTGCTTCAGCCGCTA
CCCCGACCACATGAAGCAGCACGACTTCTTCAAGTCCGCCATGCCCGAAGGCTACGTCCAGGAGCGCACC
ATCTTCTTCAAGGACGACGGCAACTACAAGACCCGCGCCGAGGTGAAGTTCGAGGGCGACACCCTGGTGA
ACCGCATCGAGCTGAAGGGCATCGACTTCAAGGAGGACGGCAACATCCTGGGGCACAAGCTGGAGTACAA
CTTCAACAGCCACAACGTCTATATCATGGCCGACAAGCAGAAGAACGGCATCAAGGTGAACTTCAAGATC
CGCCACAACATCGAGGACGGCAGCGTGCAGCTCGCCGACCACTACCAGCAGAACACCCCCATCGGCGACG
GCCCCGTGCTGCTGCCCGACAACCACTACCTGAGCACCCAGTCCGCCCTGAGCAAAGACCCCAACGAGAA
GCGCGATCACATGGTCCTGCTGGAGTTCGTGACCGCCGCCGGGATCACTCTCGGCATGGACGAGCTGTAC
AAGTAAAGCGGCCGCGACTCTAGAGTGAGGGTCCCCACCTGGGACCCTTGAGAGTATCAGGTCTCCCACG
TGGGAGACAAGAAATCCCTGTTTAATATTTAAACAGCAGTGTTCCCCATCTGGGTCCTTGCACCCCTCAC
TCTGGCCTCAGCCGACTGCACAGCGGCCCCTGCATCCCCTTGGCTGTGAGGCCCCTGGACAAGCAGAGGT
GGCCAGAGCTGGGAGGCATGGCCCTGGGGTCCCACGAATTTGCTGGGGAATCTCGTTTTTCTTCTTAAGA
CTTTTGGGACATGGTTTGACTCCCGAACATCACCGACGCGTCTCCTGTTTTTCTGGGTGGCCTCGGGACA
CCTGCCCTGCCCCCACGAGGGTCAGGACTGTGACTCTTTTTAGGGCCAGGCAGGTGCCTGGACATTTGCC
TTGCTGGACGGGGACTGGGGATGTGGGAGGGAGCAGACAGGAGGAATCATGTCAGGCCTGTGTGTGAAAG
GAAGCTCCACTGTCACCCTCCACCTCTTCACCCCCCACTCACCAGTGTCCCCTCCACTGTCACATTGTAA
CTGAACTTCAGGATAATAAAGTGTTTGCCTCCAAAAAAAAAAAAAAAAAAAAAAAAAAAAAAAAAAAAAA
AAAAAAAAAAAAAAAAAAAAAAAAAAAAAAAAAAAAAAAAAAAAAAAAAAAAGAATTCACTGGCCGTCGT
TTTACAACGTCGTGACTGGGAAAACCCTGGCGTTACCCAACTTAATCGCCTTGCAGCACATCCCCCTTTC
GCCAGCTGGCGTAATAGCGAAGAGGCCCGCACCGATCGCCCTTCCCAACAGTTGCGCAGCCTGAATGGCG
AATGGCGCCTGATGCGGTATTTTCTCCTTACGCATCTGTGCGGTATTTCACACCGCATA
[142 nt withheld, positions 6290-6431]
C
[141 nt withheld, positions 6433-6573]
CCTTTGACGTTGGAGTCCACGTTCTTT
[37 nt withheld, positions 6601-6637]
ACCCTATCTCGGGCTATTCTTTTGATTTATAAGGGATTTTGCCGATTTCGGCCTATTGGTTAAAAAATGA
GCTGATTTAACAAAAATTTAACGCGAATTTTAACAAAATATTAACGTTTACAATTTTATGGTGCACTCTC
AGTACAATCTGCTCTGATGCCGCATAGTTAAGCCAGCCCCGACACCCGCCAACACCCGCTGACGCGCCCT
GACGGGCTTGTCTGCTCCCGGCATCCGCTTACAGACAAGCTGTGACCGTCTCCGGGAGCTGCATGTGTCA
GAGGTTTTCACCGTCATCACCGAAACGCGCGAGACGAAAGGGCCTCGTGATACGCCTATTTTTATAGGTT
AATGTCATGATAATAATGGTTTCTTAGACGTCAGGTGGCACTTTTCGGGGAAATGTGCGCGGAACCCCTA
TTTGTTTATTTTTCTAAATACATTCAAATATGTATCCGCTCATGAGACAATAACCCTGATAAATGCTTCA
ATAATATTGAAAAAGGAAGAGTATGAGTATTCAACATTTCCGTGTCGCCCTTATTCCCTTTTTTGCGGCA
TTTTGCCTTCCTGTTTTTGCTCACCCAGAAACGCTGGTGAAAGTAAAAGATGCTGAAGATCAGTTGGGTG
CACGAGTGGGTTACATCGAACTGGATCTCAACAGCGGTAAGATCCTTGAGAGTTTTCGCCCCGAAGAACG
TTTTCCAATGATGAGCACTTTTAAAGTTCTGCTATGTGGCGCGGTATTATCCCGTATTGACGCCGGGCAA
GAGCAACTCGGTCGCCGCATACACTATTCTCAGAATGACTTGGTTGAGTACTCACCAGTCACAGAAAAGC
ATCTTACGGATGGCATGACAGTAAGAGAATTATGCAGTGCTGCCATAACCATGAGTGATAACACTGCGGC
CAACTTACTTCTGACAACGATCGGAGGACCGAAGGAGCTAACCGCTTTTTTGCACAACATGGGGGATCAT
GTAACTCGCCTTGATCGTTGGGAACCGGAGCTGAATGAAGCCATACCAAACGACGAGCGTGACACCACGA
TGCCTGTAGCAATGGCAACAACGTTGCGCAAACTATTAACTGGCGAACTACTTACTCTAGCTTCCCGGCA
ACAATTAATAGACTGGATGGAGGCGGATAAAGTTGCAGGACCACTTCTGCGCTCGGCCCTTCCGGCTGGC
TGGTTTATTGCTGATAAATCTGGAGCCGGTGAGCGTGGGTCTCGCGGTATCATTGCAGCACTGGGGCCAG
ATGGTAAGCCCTCCCGTATCGTAGTTATCTACACGACGGGGAGTCAGGCAACTATGGATGAACGAAATAG
ACAGATCGCTGAGATAGGTGCCTCACTGATTAAGCATTGGTAACTGTCAGACCAAGTTTACTCATATATA
CTTTAGATTGATTTAAAACTTCATTTTTAATTTAAAAGGATCTAGGTGAAGATCCTTTTTGATAATCTCA
TGACCAAAATCCCTTAACGTGAGTTTTCGTTCCACTGAGCGTCAGACCCCGTAGAAAAGATCAAAGGATC
TTCTTGAGATCCTTTTTTTCTGCGCGTAATCTGCTGCTTGCAAACAAAAAAACCACCGCTACCAGCGGTG
GTTTGTTTGCCGGATCAAGAGCTACCAACTCTTTTTCCGAAGGTAACTGGCTTCAGCAGAGCGCAGATAC
CAAATACTGTCCTTCTAGTGTAGCCGTAGTTAGGCCACCACTTCAAGAACTCTGTAGCACCGCCTACATA
CCTCGCTCTGCTAATCCTGTTACCAGTGGCTGCTGCCAGTGGCGATAAGTCGTGTCTTACCGGGTTGGAC
TCAAGACGATAGTTACCGGATAAGGCGCAGCGGTCGGGCTGAACGGGGGGTTCGTGCACACAGCCCAGCT
TGGAGCGAACGACCTACACCGAACTGAGATACCTACAGCGTGAGCTATGAGAAAGCGCCACGCTTCCCGA
AGGGAGAAAGGCGGACAGGTATCCGGTAAGCGGCAGGGTCGGAACAGGAGAGCGCACGAGGGAGCTTCCA
GGGGGAAACGCCTGGTATCTTTATAGTCCTGTCGGGTTTCGCCACCTCTGACTTGAGCGTCGATTTTTGT
GATGCTCGTCAGGGGGGCGGAGCCTATGGAAAAACGCCAGCAACGCGGCCTTTTTACGGTTCCTGGCCTT
TTGCTGGCCTTTTGCTCACATGTTCTTTCCTGCGTTATCCCCTGATTCTGTGGATAACCGTATTACCGCC
TTTGAGTGAGCTGATACCGCTCGCCGCAGCCGAACGACCGAGCGCAGCGAGTCAGTGAGCGAGGAAGC
