>Addgene plasmid #22150 | pEBB-II-I-deltaNLS1-EGFP | addgene partial sequence | sequence record 27966 | 22150 with TFII-I_F2
TCTCNNGGTGGANGTTGTGGCCCCATCAAAGTGAAAACTGAACCCACAGAAGATTCTGGCATTTCCCTGG
AAATGGCAGCTGTGACAGTAAAGGAAGAATCAGAAGATCCTGATTATTATCAATATAACATTCAAGGAAG
CCACCATTCTTCAGAGGGCAATGAAGGCACAGAAATGGAAGTACCAGCAGAAGATGATGATTATTCTAAT
GAGCTACCGCAGCCACCAGTCCCGGAACCCGCCAATGCTGGGAAGCGGAAAGTGAGGGAGTTCAACTTCG
AGAAATGGAATGCTCGCATCACTGATCTACGTAAACAAGTTGAAGAATTGTTTGAAAGGAAATATGCTCA
AGCCATAAAAGCCAAAGGTCCGGTGACGATCCCGTACCCTCTTTTCCAGTCTCATGTTGAAGATCTTTAT
GTAGAAGGACTTCCTGAAGGAATTCCTTTTAAAAGGCCATCTACTTACGGAATTCCTCGCCTGGAGAGGA
TATTACTTGCAAAGGAAAGGATTCGTTTTGTGATTAAGAAACATGAGCTTCTGAATTCAACACGTGAAGA
TTTACAGCTTGATAAGCCAGCTTCAGGAGTAAAGGAAGAATGGTATGCCAGAATCACTAAATTAAGAAAG
ATGGTGGATCAGCTTTTCTGCAAAAAATTTGCGGAAGCCTTGGGGAGCACTGAAGCCAAGGCTGTACCGT
ACCAAAAATTTGAGGCACACCCGAATGATCTGTACGTGGAAGGACTGCCAGAAAACATTCCTTTCCGAAG
TCCCTCATGGTATGGAATCCCAAGGCTGGAAAAAATCATTCAAGTGGGCAATCGAATTAAATTTGTTATT
AAAAGACCANAACTTCTGACTCNCAGTACCACTGAA
