>Addgene plasmid #22150 | pEBB-II-I-deltaNLS1-EGFP | addgene partial sequence | sequence record 27967 | 22150 with EGFP-N
TCCTCGCCCTTGCTCACCATGGTGGCGACCGGTGGATCCCGGGCCCGCGGTACCGTCGACCACGTGGGGT
CTGGTTCTTGCTTGATCTGAGAGCTTCCATCAGTCTCTTTTATTTCTTCTGTGGCTGGAACTTCCAACTG
GCTTGGTTCAGCTGATTCTTGTATCACGGGGCCTTCTGACTCACTCTGATCAACCAGCTGGTTATTAATC
ACAAGTCCTGGAAATGGTCTAATGACCGTGAATTTGATAAACTCGGCAGAGTCTAAGATCCTTCTCATGG
AGCTGATTTCCAGGTAGCTGGGGGCTTTGAAGGACACCCCCGGGGGCATGCCATCAACCACCACACAGCC
AGGGTTAATTGTGATTTTCCTGTAGGGAACTTTCACAGGAAAACCCATACCAATAGCTTCACCAAATTTC
CGACTAAAGAGGTCATTCACTTGTTCTCTTAGCTGTCTAGCTTTTTCAACTTTCGAGAGTCTTTCATTAT
CATCATCTGGAATTGTCACCTGAATGATGTTAAGGTCTTCAACACCTGATGCAGTAGTATTAACATTGGG
TGATGAATTTATTTTTCTGGGAGGGCTCTTAGAGGAGGTGCTCTCCTTAATCGCCGTCTCAAACATTTCG
GGCTTTTTAATGATGAACTTAATTTTGGCTTTGTTTCTGAGTATCTTCTCCAGTCTCGGAATGNCAAAAG
TCGATGGTC
